Addgene plasmid #51512: p35SZ.D
Purpose: pMDC32 with Zif268:FokI followed by us:NPTII repair template sequence
Depositing lab: Daniel Voytas. Depositing organization: University of Minnesota. Publication: DNA Replicons for Plant Genome Engineering. Baltes NJ, Gil-Humanes J, Cermak T, Atkins PA, Voytas DF. Plant Cell. 2014 Jan;26(1):151-63. doi: 10.1105/tpc.113.119792 PubMed 24443519.
Backbone
  Vector backbone: pMDC32
  Backbone size w/o insert (bp): 11752
  Total vector size (bp): 13973
  Vector type: plant expression T-DNA
  Selectable markers: Hygromycin
Growth in bacteria
  Bacterial resistance: Kanamycin, 50 μg/mL
  Growth temperature: 37°C
  Growth strain: DH5alpha
  Copy number: Unknown
Gene/Insert 1
  Gene/Insert name: Zif268:FokI
  Species: fusion between human and bacterial genes
  Insert size (bp): 897
  Promoter: 2x35S
  Tag / fusion protein: NLS (N terminal on insert)
  Cloning method: Gateway Cloning
  Sequencing primers: 5′ atggcttcctcccctccaaaga; 3′ ctattaaaagtttatctcaccg
Gene/Insert 2
  Gene/Insert name: us:NPTII repair template
  Insert size (bp): 2600
  Cloning method: Gateway Cloning
  Sequencing primers: 5′ agcagtcttacttccatgatttc; 3′ tcagaagaactcgtcaagaa
Resource information
  A portion of this plasmid was derived from a plasmid made by: Zif268:FokI was amplified by PCR using pDW1345 as a template. This sequence was cloned into pNJB91. us:nptII repair template was amplified by PCR using pDW1269 as a template. This sequence was cloned into pNJB80. pNJB80 and pNJB91 with these two inserts were used in a multi-site Gateway reaction with pMDC32.
Terms and licenses: Academic/Nonprofit Terms; Industry Terms: Not Available to Industry
How to cite: p35SZ.D was a gift from Daniel Voytas (Addgene plasmid # 51512 ; http://n2t.net/addgene:51512 ; RRID:Addgene_51512)
