[The description below was written by a language model from this plasmid's Addgene catalogue record and pLannotate feature annotations shown in this document.]
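Description:
p35SZ.D is a plant expression T-DNA binary vector built on the pMDC32 backbone (about 14 kb in total) for Agrobacterium-mediated delivery of a zinc-finger nuclease together with a gene-targeting repair template. The backbone carries a ColE1/pBR322-type origin with the bom region for propagation in E. coli, the pVS1 oriV, RepA and StaA functions for replication and stable maintenance in Agrobacterium, and a bacterial kanamycin resistance gene (aphA-3). Nopaline-type left and right border repeats define the transferred region. Within it, a hygromycin phosphotransferase gene driven by an enhanced CaMV 35S promoter and ended by the CaMV poly(A) signal provides selection in plants.

The payload was assembled by a multi-site Gateway reaction, leaving attB1, attB5 and attB2 sites flanking the two modules. The first module places Zif268:FokI under the duplicated-enhancer 2x35S promoter of pMDC32, followed by a NOS terminator. This nuclease joins the Zif268 (EGR1-derived) zinc-finger DNA-binding domain, carrying an N-terminal nuclear localisation signal, to the FokI cleavage domain. The second module is the us:NPTII repair template, annotated as a partial GUS (uidA) coding fragment followed by a partial nptII coding sequence and a NOS terminator. No promoter is annotated directly upstream of it, consistent with its role as a donor rather than an expression cassette.

The nuclease is presumably meant to cut a Zif268 site in a defective reporter locus, with the template restoring the missing sequence by homologous recombination, although the record does not describe the target locus. The associated publication concerns DNA replicons for plant genome engineering. As no replicon elements are annotated here, the plasmid appears to deliver the nuclease and donor on a conventional, non-replicating T-DNA.
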