Features (pLannotate 1.2.2; 32 found; start..end, strand, type, name):
     33..55      -  protein_bind   lac operator (fragment): The lac repressor binds to the lac operator to inhibit transcription in E. coli. This inhibition can be relieved by adding lactose or isopropyl-β-D-thiogalactopyranoside (IPTG). lac repressor encoded by lacI
     59..89      -  promoter       lac promoter: promoter for the E. coli lac operon
    104..125     -  protein_bind   CAP binding site: CAP binding activates transcription in the presence of cAMP. E. coli catabolite activator protein
    138..226     -  CDS            lacI (fragment): lac repressor; lacI; The lac repressor binds to the lac operator to inhibit transcription in E. coli. This inhibition can be relieved by adding lactose or isopropyl-β-D-thiogalactopyranoside (IPTG).
    316..993     +  promoter       CaMV 35S promoter (enhanced): cauliflower mosaic virus 35S promoter with a duplicated enhancer region
   1061..2086    +  CDS            HygR: hygromycin B phosphotransferase confers resistance to hygromycin
   2126..2300    +  polyA_signal   CaMV poly(A) signal: cauliflower mosaic virus polyadenylation signal
   2378..2402    -  misc_feature   LB T-DNA repeat: left border repeat from nopaline C58 T-DNA
   2827..3621    +  CDS            KanR: aminoglycoside phosphotransferase; aphA-3; confers resistance to kanamycin
   3708..4296    +  rep_origin     ori: high-copy-number ColE1/pMB1/pBR322/pUC origin of replication
   4482..4622    -  misc_feature   bom: basis of mobility region from pBR322
   4724..4763    -  CDS            rop (fragment): Rop protein, which maintains plasmids at low copy number; rop
   4966..5160    -  rep_origin     pVS1 oriV: origin of replication for the Pseudomonas plasmid pVS1 (Heeb et al., 2000)
   5226..6294    -  CDS            pVS1 RepA (fragment): replication protein from the Pseudomonas plasmid pVS1 (Heeb et al., 2000)
   6727..7356    -  CDS            pVS1 StaA: stability protein from the Pseudomonas plasmid pVS1 (Heeb et al., 2000)
   7916..8317    -  CDS            Y4CG_SINFN (fragment): Protein inferred from homology: Swiss-Prot protein existence level 3. From Sinorhizobium fredii (strain NBRC 101917 / NGR234).
   8656..8680    -  misc_feature   RB T-DNA repeat: right border repeat from nopaline C58 T-DNA
   8746..8900    -  CDS            lacZα (fragment): LacZα fragment of β-galactosidase; lacZ fragment
   8999..9670    +  promoter       CaMV 35S promoter (enhanced): cauliflower mosaic virus 35S promoter with a duplicated enhancer region
   9672..9698    -  misc_feature   MCS (fragment): pUC18/19 multiple cloning site
   9730..9754    +  protein_bind   attB1: mutant version of attB; recombination site for the Gateway® BP reaction BP Clonase™
   9842..9931    +  CDS            EGR1 (fragment): EGR1_SERCA - Also known as ZENK From Serinus canaria (Island canary) (Fringilla canaria).
  10073..10663   +  CDS            fokIR (fragment): T2F1_PLAOK - Also known as rfoKI. Experimental evidence at protein level: Swiss-Prot protein existence level 1. Recognizes the double-stranded sequence 5'-GGATG-3'/3'-CATCC- 5' and cleaves respectively 14 bases after G-1 and 13 bases before C-1. From Planomicrobium okeanokoites (Planococcus okeanokoites) (Flavobacterium okeanokoites).
  10677..10929   +  terminator     NOS terminator: nopaline synthase terminator and poly(A) signal
  10974..10994   +  protein_bind   attB5: mutant version of attB; core recombination site for the Gateway® BP reaction BP Clonase™
  11011..12350   +  CDS            GUS (fragment): β-glucuronidase; uidA (or gusA) from E. coli
  12470..13262   +  CDS            NeoR/KanR (fragment): aminoglycoside phosphotransferase from Tn5; aph(3')-II (or nptII); confers resistance to neomycin, kanamycin, and G418 (Geneticin®)
  13289..13541   +  terminator     NOS terminator: nopaline synthase terminator and poly(A) signal
  13566..13584   -  promoter       T7 promoter: promoter for bacteriophage T7 RNA polymerase
  13631..13655   -  protein_bind   attB2: mutant version of attB; recombination site for the Gateway® BP reaction BP Clonase™
  13674..13710   -  misc_feature   MCS (fragment): pBluescript multiple cloning site
  13721..13968   +  terminator     NOS terminator: nopaline synthase terminator and poly(A) signal
>Addgene plasmid #51512 | p35SZ.D | depositor full sequence | sequence record 78681 | p35SZ.D sequence 13973 bps
CGTAATCATGGTCATAGCTGTTTCCTGTGTGAAATTGTTATCCGCTCACAATTCCACACAACATACGAGC
CGGAAGCATAAAGTGTAAAGCCTGGGGTGCCTAATGAGTGAGCTAACTCACATTAATTGCGTTGCGCTCA
CTGCCCGCTTTCCAGTCGGGAAACCTGTCGTGCCAGCTGCATTAATGAATCGGCCAACGCGCGGGGAGAG
GCGGTTTGCGTATTGGCTAGAGCAGCTTGCCAACATGGTGGAGCACGACACTCTCGTCTACTCCAAGAAT
ATCAAAGATACAGTCTCAGAAGACCAAAGGGCTATTGAGACTTTTCAACAAAGGGTAATATCGGGAAACC
TCCTCGGATTCCATTGCCCAGCTATCTGTCACTTCATCAAAAGGACAGTAGAAAAGGAAGGTGGCACCTA
CAAATGCCATCATTGCGATAAAGGAAAGGCTATCGTTCAAGATGCCTCTGCCGACAGTGGTCCCAAAGAT
GGACCCCCACCCACGAGGAGCATCGTGGAAAAAGAAGACGTTCCAACCACGTCTTCAAAGCAAGTGGATT
GATGTGATAACATGGTGGAGCACGACACTCTCGTCTACTCCAAGAATATCAAAGATACAGTCTCAGAAGA
CCAAAGGGCTATTGAGACTTTTCAACAAAGGGTAATATCGGGAAACCTCCTCGGATTCCATTGCCCAGCT
ATCTGTCACTTCATCAAAAGGACAGTAGAAAAGGAAGGTGGCACCTACAAATGCCATCATTGCGATAAAG
GAAAGGCTATCGTTCAAGATGCCTCTGCCGACAGTGGTCCCAAAGATGGACCCCCACCCACGAGGAGCAT
CGTGGAAAAAGAAGACGTTCCAACCACGTCTTCAAAGCAAGTGGATTGATGTGATATCTCCACTGACGTA
AGGGATGACGCACAATCCCACTATCCTTCGCAAGACCTTCCTCTATATAAGGAAGTTCATTTCATTTGGA
GAGGACACGCTGAAATCACCAGTCTCTCTCTACAAATCTATCTCTCTCGAGCTTTCGCAGATCCCGGGGG
GCAATGAGATATGAAAAAGCCTGAACTCACCGCGACGTCTGTCGAGAAGTTTCTGATCGAAAAGTTCGAC
AGCGTCTCCGACCTGATGCAGCTCTCGGAGGGCGAAGAATCTCGTGCTTTCAGCTTCGATGTAGGAGGGC
GTGGATATGTCCTGCGGGTAAATAGCTGCGCCGATGGTTTCTACAAAGATCGTTATGTTTATCGGCACTT
TGCATCGGCCGCGCTCCCGATTCCGGAAGTGCTTGACATTGGGGAGTTTAGCGAGAGCCTGACCTATTGC
ATCTCCCGCCGTGCACAGGGTGTCACGTTGCAAGACCTGCCTGAAACCGAACTGCCCGCTGTTCTACAAC
CGGTCGCGGAGGCTATGGATGCGATCGCTGCGGCCGATCTTAGCCAGACGAGCGGGTTCGGCCCATTCGG
ACCGCAAGGAATCGGTCAATACACTACATGGCGTGATTTCATATGCGCGATTGCTGATCCCCATGTGTAT
CACTGGCAAACTGTGATGGACGACACCGTCAGTGCGTCCGTCGCGCAGGCTCTCGATGAGCTGATGCTTT
GGGCCGAGGACTGCCCCGAAGTCCGGCACCTCGTGCACGCGGATTTCGGCTCCAACAATGTCCTGACGGA
CAATGGCCGCATAACAGCGGTCATTGACTGGAGCGAGGCGATGTTCGGGGATTCCCAATACGAGGTCGCC
AACATCTTCTTCTGGAGGCCGTGGTTGGCTTGTATGGAGCAGCAGACGCGCTACTTCGAGCGGAGGCATC
CGGAGCTTGCAGGATCGCCACGACTCCGGGCGTATATGCTCCGCATTGGTCTTGACCAACTCTATCAGAG
CTTGGTTGACGGCAATTTCGATGATGCAGCTTGGGCGCAGGGTCGATGCGACGCAATCGTCCGATCCGGA
GCCGGGACTGTCGGGCGTACACAAATCGCCCGCAGAAGCGCGGCCGTCTGGACCGATGGCTGTGTAGAAG
TACTCGCCGATAGTGGAAACCGACGCCCCAGCACTCGTCCGAGGGCAAAGAAATAGAGTAGATGCCGACC
GGATCTGTCGATCGACAAGCTCGAGTTTCTCCATAATAATGTGTGAGTAGTTCCCAGATAAGGGAATTAG
GGTTCCTATAGGGTTTCGCTCATGTGTTGAGCATATAAGAAACCCTTAGTATGTATTTGTATTTGTAAAA
TACTTCTATCAATAAAATTTCTAATTCCTAAAACCAAAATCCAGTACTAAAATCCAGATCCCCCGAATTA
ATTCGGCGTTAATTCAGTACATTAAAAACGTCCGCAATGTGTTATTAAGTTGTCTAAGCGTCAATTTGTT
TACACCACAATATATCCTGCCACCAGCCAGCCAACAGCTCCCCGACCGGCAGCTCGGCACAAAATCACCA
CTCGATACAGGCAGCCCATCAGTCCGGGACGGCGTCAGCGGGAGAGCCGTTGTAAGGCGGCAGACTTTGC
TCATGTTACCGATGCTATTCGGAAGAACGGCAACTAAGCTGCCGGGTTTGAAACACGGATGATCTCGCGG
AGGGTAGCATGTTGATTGTAACGATGACAGAGCGTTGCTGCCTGTGATCACCGCGGTTTCAAAATCGGCT
CCGTCGATACTATGTTATACGCCAACTTTGAAAACAACTTTGAAAAAGCTGTTTTCTGGTATTTAAGGTT
TTAGAATGCAAGGAACAGTGAATTGGAGTTCGTCTTGTTATAATTAGCTTCTTGGGGTATCTTTAAATAC
TGTAGAAAAGAGGAAGGAAATAATAAATGGCTAAAATGAGAATATCACCGGAATTGAAAAAACTGATCGA
AAAATACCGCTGCGTAAAAGATACGGAAGGAATGTCTCCTGCTAAGGTATATAAGCTGGTGGGAGAAAAT
GAAAACCTATATTTAAAAATGACGGACAGCCGGTATAAAGGGACCACCTATGATGTGGAACGGGAAAAGG
ACATGATGCTATGGCTGGAAGGAAAGCTGCCTGTTCCAAAGGTCCTGCACTTTGAACGGCATGATGGCTG
GAGCAATCTGCTCATGAGTGAGGCCGATGGCGTCCTTTGCTCGGAAGAGTATGAAGATGAACAAAGCCCT
GAAAAGATTATCGAGCTGTATGCGGAGTGCATCAGGCTCTTTCACTCCATCGACATATCGGATTGTCCCT
ATACGAATAGCTTAGACAGCCGCTTAGCCGAATTGGATTACTTACTGAATAACGATCTGGCCGATGTGGA
TTGCGAAAACTGGGAAGAAGACACTCCATTTAAAGATCCGCGCGAGCTGTATGATTTTTTAAAGACGGAA
AAGCCCGAAGAGGAACTTGTCTTTTCCCACGGCGACCTGGGAGACAGCAACATCTTTGTGAAAGATGGCA
AAGTAAGTGGCTTTATTGATCTTGGGAGAAGCGGCAGGGCGGACAAGTGGTATGACATTGCCTTCTGCGT
CCGGTCGATCAGGGAGGATATCGGGGAAGAACAGTATGTCGAGCTATTTTTTGACTTACTGGGGATCAAG
CCTGATTGGGAGAAAATAAAATATTATATTTTACTGGATGAATTGTTTTAGTACCTAGAATGCATGACCA
AAATCCCTTAACGTGAGTTTTCGTTCCACTGAGCGTCAGACCCCGTAGAAAAGATCAAAGGATCTTCTTG
AGATCCTTTTTTTCTGCGCGTAATCTGCTGCTTGCAAACAAAAAAACCACCGCTACCAGCGGTGGTTTGT
TTGCCGGATCAAGAGCTACCAACTCTTTTTCCGAAGGTAACTGGCTTCAGCAGAGCGCAGATACCAAATA
CTGTCCTTCTAGTGTAGCCGTAGTTAGGCCACCACTTCAAGAACTCTGTAGCACCGCCTACATACCTCGC
TCTGCTAATCCTGTTACCAGTGGCTGCTGCCAGTGGCGATAAGTCGTGTCTTACCGGGTTGGACTCAAGA
CGATAGTTACCGGATAAGGCGCAGCGGTCGGGCTGAACGGGGGGTTCGTGCACACAGCCCAGCTTGGAGC
GAACGACCTACACCGAACTGAGATACCTACAGCGTGAGCTATGAGAAAGCGCCACGCTTCCCGAAGGGAG
AAAGGCGGACAGGTATCCGGTAAGCGGCAGGGTCGGAACAGGAGAGCGCACGAGGGAGCTTCCAGGGGGA
AACGCCTGGTATCTTTATAGTCCTGTCGGGTTTCGCCACCTCTGACTTGAGCGTCGATTTTTGTGATGCT
CGTCAGGGGGGCGGAGCCTATGGAAAAACGCCAGCAACGCGGCCTTTTTACGGTTCCTGGCCTTTTGCTG
GCCTTTTGCTCACATGTTCTTTCCTGCGTTATCCCCTGATTCTGTGGATAACCGTATTACCGCCTTTGAG
TGAGCTGATACCGCTCGCCGCAGCCGAACGACCGAGCGCAGCGAGTCAGTGAGCGAGGAAGCGGAAGAGC
GCCTGATGCGGTATTTTCTCCTTACGCATCTGTGCGGTATTTCACACCGCATATGGTGCACTCTCAGTAC
AATCTGCTCTGATGCCGCATAGTTAAGCCAGTATACACTCCGCTATCGCTACGTGACTGGGTCATGGCTG
CGCCCCGACACCCGCCAACACCCGCTGACGCGCCCTGACGGGCTTGTCTGCTCCCGGCATCCGCTTACAG
ACAAGCTGTGACCGTCTCCGGGAGCTGCATGTGTCAGAGGTTTTCACCGTCATCACCGAAACGCGCGAGG
CAGGGTGCCTTGATGTGGGCGCCGGCGGTCGAGTGGCGACGGCGCGGCTTGTCCGCGCCCTGGTAGATTG
CCTGGCCGTAGGCCAGCCATTTTTGAGCGGCCAGCGGCCGCGATAGGCCGACGCGAAGCGGCGGGGCGTA
GGGAGCGCAGCGACCGAAGGGTAGGCGCTTTTTGCAGCTCTTCGGCTGTGCGCTGGCCAGACAGTTATGC
ACAGGCCAGGCGGGTTTTAAGAGTTTTAATAAGTTTTAAAGAGTTTTAGGCGGAAAAATCGCCTTTTTTC
TCTTTTATATCAGTCACTTACATGTGTGACCGGTTCCCAATGTACGGCTTTGGGTTCCCAATGTACGGGT
TCCGGTTCCCAATGTACGGCTTTGGGTTCCCAATGTACGTGCTATCCACAGGAAAGAGACCTTTTCGACC
TTTTTCCCCTGCTAGGGCAATTTGCCCTAGCATCTGCTCCGTACATTAGGAACCGGCGGATGCTTCGCCC
TCGATCAGGTTGCGGTAGCGCATGACTAGGATCGGGCCAGCCTGCCCCGCCTCCTCCTTCAAATCGTACT
CCGGCAGGTCATTTGACCCGATCAGCTTGCGCACGGTGAAACAGAACTTCTTGAACTCTCCGGCGCTGCC
ACTGCGTTCGTAGATCGTCTTGAACAACCATCTGGCTTCTGCCTTGCCTGCGGCGCGGCGTGCCAGGCGG
TAGAGAAAACGGCCGATGCCGGGATCGATCAAAAAGTAATCGGGGTGAACCGTCAGCACGTCCGGGTTCT
TGCCTTCTGTGATCTCGCGGTACATCCAATCAGCTAGCTCGATCTCGATGTACTCCGGCCGCCCGGTTTC
GCTCTTTACGATCTTGTAGCGGCTAATCAAGGCTTCACCCTCGGATACCGTCACCAGGCGGCCGTTCTTG
GCCTTCTTCGTACGCTGCATGGCAACGTGCGTGGTGTTTAACCGAATGCAGGTTTCTACCAGGTCGTCTT
TCTGCTTTCCGCCATCGGCTCGCCGGCAGAACTTGAGTACGTCCGCAACGTGTGGACGGAACACGCGGCC
GGGCTTGTCTCCCTTCCCTTCCCGGTATCGGTTCATGGATTCGGTTAGATGGGAAACCGCCATCAGTACC
AGGTCGTAATCCCACACACTGGCCATGCCGGCCGGCCCTGCGGAAACCTCTACGTGCCCGTCTGGAAGCT
CGTAGCGGATCACCTCGCCAGCTCGTCGGTCACGCTTCGACAGACGGAAAACGGCCACGTCCATGATGCT
GCGACTATCGCGGGTGCCCACGTCATAGAGCATCGGAACGAAAAAATCTGGTTGCTCGTCGCCCTTGGGC
GGCTTCCTAATCGACGGCGCACCGGCTGCCGGCGGTTGCCGGGATTCTTTGCGGATTCGATCAGCGGCCG
CTTGCCACGATTCACCGGGGCGTGCTTCTGCCTCGATGCGTTGCCGCTGGGCGGCCTGCGCGGCCTTCAA
CTTCTCCACCAGGTCATCACCCAGCGCCGCGCCGATTTGTACCGGGCCGGATGGTTTGCGACCGTCACGC
CGATTCCTCGGGCTTGGGGGTTCCAGTGCCATTGCAGGGCCGGCAGACAACCCAGCCGCTTACGCCTGGC
CAACCGCCCGTTCCTCCACACATGGGGCATTCCACGGCGTCGGTGCCTGGTTGTTCTTGATTTTCCATGC
CGCCTCCTTTAGCCGCTAAAATTCATCTACTCATTTATTCATTTGCTCATTTACTCTGGTAGCTGCGCGA
TGTATTCAGATAGCAGCTCGGTAATGGTCTTGCCTTGGCGTACCGCGTACATCTTCAGCTTGGTGTGATC
CTCCGCCGGCAACTGAAAGTTGACCCGCTTCATGGCTGGCGTGTCTGCCAGGCTGGCCAACGTTGCAGCC
TTGCTGCTGCGTGCGCTCGGACGGCCGGCACTTAGCGTGTTTGTGCTTTTGCTCATTTTCTCTTTACCTC
ATTAACTCAAATGAGTTTTGATTTAATTTCAGCGGCCAGCGCCTGGACCTCGCGGGCAGCGTCGCCCTCG
GGTTCTGATTCAAGAACGGTTGTGCCGGCGGCGGCAGTGCCTGGGTAGCTCACGCGCTGCGTGATACGGG
ACTCAAGAATGGGCAGCTCGTACCCGGCCAGCGCCTCGGCAACCTCACCGCCGATGCGCGTGCCTTTGAT
CGCCCGCGACACGACAAAGGCCGCTTGTAGCCTTCCATCCGTGACCTCAATGCGCTGCTTAACCAGCTCC
ACCAGGTCGGCGGTGGCCCATATGTCGTAAGGGCTTGGCTGCACCGGAATCAGCACGAAGTCGGCTGCCT
TGATCGCGGACACAGCCAAGTCCGCCGCCTGGGGCGCTCCGTCGATCACTACGAAGTCGCGCCGGCCGAT
GGCCTTCACGTCGCGGTCAATCGTCGGGCGGTCGATGCCGACAACGGTTAGCGGTTGATCTTCCCGCACG
GCCGCCCAATCGCGGGCACTGCCCTGGGGATCGGAATCGACTAACAGAACATCGGCCCCGGCGAGTTGCA
GGGCGCGGGCTAGATGGGTTGCGATGGTCGTCTTGCCTGACCCGCCTTTCTGGTTAAGTACAGCGATAAC
CTTCATGCGTTCCCCTTGCGTATTTGTTTATTTACTCATCGCATCATATACGCAGCGACCGCATGACGCA
AGCTGTTTTACTCAAATACACATCACCTTTTTAGACGGCGGCGCTCGGTTTCTTCAGCGGCCAAGCTGGC
CGGCCAGGCCGCCAGCTTGGCATCAGACAAACCGGCCAGGATTTCATGCAGCCGCACGGTTGAGACGTGC
GCGGGCGGCTCGAACACGTACCCGGCCGCGATCATCTCCGCCTCGATCTCTTCGGTAATGAAAAACGGTT
CGTCCTGGCCGTCCTGGTGCGGTTTCATGCTTGTTCCTCTTGGCGTTCATTCTCGGCGGCCGCCAGGGCG
TCGGCCTCGGTCAATGCGTCCTCACGGAAGGCACCGCGCCGCCTGGCCTCGGTGGGCGTCACTTCCTCGC
TGCGCTCAAGTGCGCGGTACAGGGTCGAGCGATGCACGCCAAGCAGTGCAGCCGCCTCTTTCACGGTGCG
GCCTTCCTGGTCGATCAGCTCGCGGGCGTGCGCGATCTGTGCCGGGGTGAGGGTAGGGCGGGGGCCAAAC
TTCACGCCTCGGGCCTTGGCGGCCTCGCGCCCGCTCCGGGTGCGGTCGATGATTAGGGAACGCTCGAACT
CGGCAATGCCGGCGAACACGGTCAACACCATGCGGCCGGCCGGCGTGGTGGTGTCGGCCCACGGCTCTGC
CAGGCTACGCAGGCCCGCGCCGGCCTCCTGGATGCGCTCGGCAATGTCCAGTAGGTCGCGGGTGCTGCGG
GCCAGGCGGTCTAGCCTGGTCACTGTCACAACGTCGCCAGGGCGTAGGTGGTCAAGCATCCTGGCCAGCT
CCGGGCGGTCGCGCCTGGTGCCGGTGATCTTCTCGGAAAACAGCTTGGTGCAGCCGGCCGCGTGCAGTTC
GGCCCGTTGGTTGGTCAAGTCCTGGTCGTCGGTGCTGACGCGGGCATAGCCCAGCAGGCCAGCGGCGGCG
CTCTTGTTCATGGCGTAATGTCTCCGGTTCTAGTCGCAAGTATTCTACTTTATGCGACTAAAACACGCGA
CAAGAAAACGCCAGGAAAAGGGCAGGGCGGCAGCCTGTCGCGTAACTTAGGACTTGTGCGACATGTCGTT
TTCAGAAGACGGCTGCACTGAACGTCAGAAGCCGACTGCACTATAGCAGCGGAGGGGTTGGATCAAAGTA
CTTTGATCCCGAGGGGAACCCTGTGGTTGGCATGCACATACAAATGGACGAACGGATAAACCTTTTCACG
CCCTTTTAAATATCCGTTATTCTAATAAACGCTCTTTTCTCTTAGGTTTACCCGCCAATATATCCTGTCA
AACACTGATAGTTTAAACTGAAGGCGGGAAACGACAATCTGATCCAAGCTCAAGCTGCTCTAGCATTCGC
CATTCAGGCTGCGCAACTGTTGGGAAGGGCGATCGGTGCGGGCCTCTTCGCTATTACGCCAGCTGGCGAA
AGGGGGATGTGCTGCAAGGCGATTAAGTTGGGTAACGCCAGGGTTTTCCCAGTCACGACGTTGTAAAACG
ACGGCCAGTGCCAAGCTTGGCGTGCCTGCAGGTCAACATGGTGGAGCACGACACACTTGTCTACTCCAAA
AATATCAAAGATACAGTCTCAGAAGACCAAAGGGCAATTGAGACTTTTCAACAAAGGGTAATATCCGGAA
ACCTCCTCGGATTCCATTGCCCAGCTATCTGTCACTTTATTGTGAAGATAGTGGAAAAGGAAGGTGGCTC
CTACAAATGCCATCATTGCGATAAAGGAAAGGCCATCGTTGAAGATGCCTCTGCCGACAGTGGTCCCAAA
GATGGACCCCCACCCACGAGGAGCATCGTGGAAAAAGAAGACGTTCCAACCACGTCTTCAAAGCAAGTGG
ATTGATGTGATAACATGGTGGAGCACGACACACTTGTCTACTCCAAAAATATCAAAGATACAGTCTCAGA
AGACCAAAGGGCAATTGAGACTTTTCAACAAAGGGTAATATCCGGAAACCTCCTCGGATTCCATTGCCCA
GCTATCTGTCACTTTATTGTGAAGATAGTGGAAAAGGAAGGTGGCTCCTACAAATGCCATCATTGCGATA
AAGGAAAGGCCATCGTTGAAGATGCCTCTGCCGACAGTGGTCCCAAAGATGGACCCCCACCCACGAGGAG
CATCGTGGAAAAAGAAGACGTTCCAACCACGTCTTCAAAGCAAGTGGATTGATGTGATATCTCCACTGAC
GTAAGGGATGACGCACAATCCCACTATCCTTCGCAAGACCCTTCCTCTATATAAGGAAGTTCATTTCATT
TGGAGAGGACCTCGACTCTAGAGGATCCCCGGGTACCGGGCCCCCCCTCGAGGCGCGCCAAGCTATCAAA
CAAGTTTGTACAAAAAAGCAGGCTCCGAATTCGCCCTTCACCATGGCTTCCTCCCCTCCAAAGAAAAAGA
GAAAGGTTCTTGAATTGCCTTACGCTTGTCCAGTTGAGTCTTGTGATAGACGTTTTAGTAGGTCAGACGA
ACTCACTAGGCATATTAGAATCCACACAGGACAGAAGCCTTTCCAGTGTAGAATCTGTATGAGGAACTTT
AGTCGTAGCGATCATTTGACTACACATATCAGAACCCATACTGGTGAGAAACCATTCGCATGTGACATCT
GTGGTCGTAAGTTCGCAAGAAGTGATGAAAGGAAGCGTCATACAAAGATCCATCTTCGTCAGAAGGAACT
AGTGAAATCTGAATTGGAAGAGAAGAAATCTGAACTTAGACATAAATTGAAATATGTGCCACATGAATAT
ATTGAATTGATTGAAATCGCAAGAAATTCAACTCAGGATAGAATCCTTGAAATGAAGGTGATGGAGTTCT
TTATGAAGGTTTATGGTTATCGTGGTAAACATTTGGGTGGATCAAGGAAACCAGACGGAGCAATTTATAC
TGTCGGATCTCCTATTGATTACGGTGTGATCGTTGATACTAAGGCATATTCAGGAGGTTATAATCTTCCA
ATTGGTCAAGCAGATGAAATGCAAAGATATGTCGAAGAGAATCAAACAAGAAACAAGCATATCAACCCTA
ATGAATGGTGGAAAGTCTATCCATCTTCAGTAACAGAATTTAAGTTCTTGTTTGTGAGTGGTCATTTCAA
AGGAAACTACAAAGCTCAGCTTACAAGATTGAATCATATCACTAATTGTAATGGAGCTGTTCTTAGTGTA
GAAGAGCTTTTGATTGGTGGAGAAATGATTAAAGCTGGTACATTGACACTTGAGGAAGTGAGAAGGAAAT
TTAATAACGGTGAGATAAACTTTTAATAGGACGTCCGATCGTTCAAACATTTGGCAATAAAGTTTCTTAA
GATTGAATCCTGTTGCCGGTCTTGCGATGATTATCATATAATTTCTGTTGAATTACGTTAAGCATGTAAT
AATTAACATGTAATGCATGACGTTATTTATGAGATGGGTTTTTATGATTAGAGTCCCGCAATTATACATT
TAATACGCGATAGAAAACAAAATATAGCGCGCAAACTAGGATAAATTATCGCGCGCGGTGTCATCTATGT
TACTAGATCGGGAATTGATCCCCCCTCGACAGCTTCCGGAAAGGGCGAATTCGCAACTTTGTATACAAAA
GTTGCCGAGCTCGCGGCCGCAGCAGTCTTACTTCCATGATTTCTTTAACTATGCCGGAATCCATCGCAGC
GTAATGCTCTACACCACGCCGAACACCTGGGTGGACGATATCACCGTGGTGACGCATGTCGCGCAAGACT
GTAACCACGCGTCTGTTGACTGGCAGGTGGTGGCCAATGGTGATGTCAGCGTTGAACTGCGTGATGCGGA
TCAACAGGTGGTTGCAACTGGACAAGGCACTAGCGGGACTTTGCAAGTGGTGAATCCGCACCTCTGGCAA
CCGGGTGAAGGTTATCTCTATGAACTGTGCGTCACAGCCAAAAGCCAGACAGAGTGTGATATCTACCCGC
TTCGCGTCGGCATCCGGTCAGTGGCAGTGAAGGGCGAACAGTTCCTGATTAACCACAAACCGTTCTACTT
TACTGGCTTTGGTCGTCATGAAGATGCGGACTTGCGTGGCAAAGGATTCGATAACGTGCTGATGGTGCAC
GACCACGCATTAATGGACTGGATTGGGGCCAACTCCTACCGTACCTCGCATTACCCTTACGCTGAAGAGA
TGCTCGACTGGGCAGATGAACATGGCATCGTGGTGATTGATGAAACTGCTGCTGTCGGCTTTAACCTCTC
TTTAGGCATTGGTTTCGAAGCGGGCAACAAGCCGAAAGAACTGTACAGCGAAGAGGCAGTCAACGGGGAA
ACTCAGCAAGCGCACTTACAGGCGATTAAAGAGCTGATAGCGCGTGACAAAAACCACCCAAGCGTGGTGA
TGTGGAGTATTGCCAACGAACCGGATACCCGTCCGCAAGGTGCACGGGAATATTTCGCGCCACTGGCGGA
AGCAACGCGTAAACTCGACCCGACGCGTCCGATCACCTGCGTCAATGTAATGTTCTGCGACGCTCACACC
GATACCATCAGCGATCTCTTTGATGTGCTGTGCCTGAACCGTTATTACGGATGGTATGTCCAAAGCGGCG
ATTTGGAAACGGCAGAGAAGGTACTGGAAAAAGAACTTCTGGCCTGGCAGGAGAAACTGCATCAGCCGAT
TATCATCACCGAATACGGCGTGGATACGTTAGCCGGGCTGCACTCAATGTACACCGACATGTGGAGTGAA
GAGTATCAGTGTGCATGGCTGGATATGTATCACCGCGTCTTTGATCGCGTCAGCGCCGTCGTCGGTGAAC
AGGTATGGAATTTCGCCGATTTTGCGACCTCGCAAGGCATATTGCGCGTTGGCGGTAACAAGAAAGGGAT
CTTCACTCGCGACCGCAAACCGAAGTCGGCGGCTTTTCTGCTGCAAAAACGCTGGACTGGCATGAACTTC
GGTGAAAAACCGCAGCAGGGAGGCAAACAACGCAGGGAGGCAAACAATGATATCACAACTCTCCTGACGC
GTCATCGTCGGCTACAGCCTCGGGAATTGCTACCTAGCTCGAGCAAGATCCAAGGAGATATAACAATGGC
TTCCTCCTGGATTGAACAAGATGGATTGCACGCAGGTTCTCCGGCCGCTTGGGTGGAGAGGCTATTCGGC
TATGACTGGGCACAACAGACAATCGGCTGCTCTGATGCCGCCGTGTTCCGGCTGTCAGCGCAGGGTAGAC
CGGTTCTTTTTGTCAAGACCGACCTGTCCGGTGCCCTGAATGAACTGCAAGACGAGGCAGCGCGGCTATC
GTGGCTGGCCACGACGGGCGTACCTTGCGCTGCTGTGCTCGACGTTGTCACTGAAGCGGGAAGGGACTGG
CTGCTATTGGGCGAAGTGCCGGGGCAGGATCTCCTGTCATCTCACCTTGCTCCTGCCGAGAAAGTATCCA
TCATGGCTGATGCAATGCGGCGGCTGCATACGCTTGATCCGGCTACCTGCCCATTCGACCACCAAGCGAA
ACATCGCATCGAGCGAGCACGTACTCGGATGGAAGCCGGTCTTGTCGATCAGGATGATCTGGACGAAGAG
CATCAGGGGCTCGCGCCAGCCGAACTGTTCGCCAGGCTCAAGGCGAGAATGCCCGACGGCGAGGATCTCG
TCGTGACCCATGGCGATGCCTGCTTGCCGAATATCATGGTGGAAAATGGCCGCTTTTCTGGATTCATCGA
CTGTGGCCGGCTGGGTGTGGCGGACCGCTATCAGGACATAGCGTTGGCTACCCGTGATATTGCTGAAGAG
CTTGGCGGCGAATGGGCTGACCGCTTCCTCGTGCTTTACGGTATCGCCGCTCCCGATTCGCAGCGCATCG
CCTTCTATCGCCTTCTTGACGAGTTCTTCTGATAACCGCGGAGAGCTCGAATTTCCCCGATCGTTCAAAC
ATTTGGCAATAAAGTTTCTTAAGATTGAATCCTGTTGCCGGTCTTGCGATGATTATCATATAATTTCTGT
TGAATTACGTTAAGCATGTAATAATTAACATGTAATGCATGACGTTATTTATGAGATGGGTTTTTATGAT
TAGAGTCCCGCAATTATACATTTAATACGCGATAGAAAACAAAATATAGCGCGCAAACTAGGATAAATTA
TCGCGCGCGGTGTCATCTATGTTACTAGATCGTGGGCCCGTCCAGTTCCATTCGCCCTATAGTGAGTCGT
ATTAAACCTGCATTAATGAATCGGCCAACGCGCGGGGCTGCAGGTCGACGACCCAGCTTTCTTGTACAAA
GTGGTTCGATAATTCCTTAATTAACTAGTTCTAGAGCGGCCGCCCACCGCGGTGGAGCTCGAATTTCCCC
GATCGTTCAAACATTTGGCAATAAAGTTTCTTAAGATTGAATCCTGTTGCCGGTCTTGCGATGATTATCA
TATAATTTCTGTTGAATTACGTTAAGCATGTAATAATTAACATGTAATGCATGACGTTATTTATGAGATG
GGTTTTTATGATTAGAGTCCCGCAATTATACATTTAATACGCGATAGAAAACAAAATATAGCGCGCAAAC
TAGGATAAATTATCGCGCGCGGTGTCATCTATGTTACTGAATT
