>Addgene plasmid #51512 | p35SZ.D | addgene partial sequence | sequence record 80071 | Neo-R 5'-GCCCAGTCATAGCCGAATAG-3'
GGCCGGAGAACCTGCGTGCAATCCATCTTGTTCAATCCAGGAGGAAGCCATTGTTATATCTCCTTGGATC
TTGCTCGAGCTAGGTAGCAATTCCCGAGGCTGTAGCCGACGATGACGCGTCAGGAGAGTTGTGATATCAT
TGTTTGCCTCCCTGCGTTGTTTGCCTCCCTGCTGCGGTTTTTCACCGAAGTTCATGCCAGTCCAGCGTTT
TTGCAGCAGAAAAGCCGCCGACTTCGGTTTGCGGTCGCGAGTGAAGATCCCTTTCTTGTTACCGCCAACG
CGCAATATGCCTTGCGAGGTCGCAAAATCGGCGAAATTCCATACCTGTTCACCGACGACGGCGCTGACGC
GATCAAAGACGCGGTGATACATATCCAGCCATGCACACTGATACTCTTCACTCCACATGTCGGTGTACAT
TGAGTGCAGCCCGGCTAACGTATCCACGCCGTATTCGGTGATGATAATCGGCTGATGCAGTTTCTCCTGC
CAGGCCAGAAGTTCTTTTTCCAGTACCTTCTCTGCCGTTTCCAAATCGCCGCTTTGGACATACCATCCGT
AATAACGGTTCAGGCACAGCACATCAAAGAGATCGCTGATGGTATCGGTGTGAGCGTCGCAGAACATTAC
ATTGACGCAGGTGATCGGACGCGTCGGGTCGAGTTTACGCGTTGCTTCCGCCAGTGGCGCGAAATATTCC
CGTGCACCTTGCGGACGGGTATCCGGTTCGTTGGCAATACTCCACATCACCACGCTTGGGTGGTTTTTGT
CACGCGCTATCAGCTCTTTAATCGCCTGTAAGTGCGCTTGCTGAGTTTCCCCGTTGACTGCCTCTTCGCT
GTACAGTTCTTTCGGCTTGTTGCCCGCTTCGAAACCAATGCCTAAAGAGAGGTTAAAGCCGACAGCAGCA
GTTTCATCAATCACCACGATGCCATGTTCATCTGCCCAGTCGAGCATCTCTTCAGCGTAAGGGTAATGCG
AGGTACGGTAGGAGTTGGCCCC
