>Addgene plasmid #51512 | p35SZ.D | addgene partial sequence | sequence record 81422 | pCP3-3 5'-ttaaaagtttatctcaccg-3'
TTCCTTCTCACTTCCTCAAGTGTCAATGTACCAGCTTTAATCATTTCTCCACCAATCAAAAGCTCTTCTA
CACTAAGAACAGCTCCATTACAATTAGTGATATGATTCAATCTTGTAAGCTGAGCTTTGTAGTTTCCTTT
GAAATGACCACTCACAAACAAGAACTTAAATTCTGTTACTGAAGATGGATAGACTTTCCACCATTCATTA
GGGTTGATATGCTTGTTTCTTGTTTGATTCTCTTCGACATATCTTTGCATTTCATCTGCTTGACCAATTG
GAAGATTATAACCTCCTGAATATGCCTTAGTATCAACGATCACACCGTAATCAATAGGAGATCCGACAGT
ATAAATTGCTCCGTCTGGTTTCCTTGATCCACCCAAATGTTTACCACGATAACCATAAACCTTCATAAAG
AACTCCATCACCTTCATTTCAAGGATTCTATCCTGAGTTGAATTTCTTGCGATTTCAATCAATTCAATAT
ATTCATGTGGCACATATTTCAATTTATGTCTAAGTTCAGATTTCTTCTCTTCCAATTCAGATTTCACTAG
TTCCTTCTGACGAAGATGGATCTTTGTATGACGCTTCCTTTCATCACTTCTTGCGAACTTACGACCACAG
ATGTCACATGCGAATGGTTTCTCACCAGTATGGGTTCTGATATGTGTAGTCAAATGATCGCTACGACTAA
AGTTCCTCATACAGATTCTACACTGGAAAGGCTTCTGTCCTGTGTGGATTCTAATATGCCTAGTGAGTTC
GTCTGACCTACTAAAACGTCTATCACAAGACTCAACTGGACAAGCGTAAGGCAATTCAAGAACCTTTCTC
TTTTTCTTTGGAGGGGAGGAAGCCATGGTGAAGGGCGAATTCGGAGCCTGCTTTTTTGTACAAACTTGTT
TGATAGCTTGGCGCGCCTCGAGGGGGGGCCCGGTACCCGGGGATCCTCTAGAGTCGAGGTCCTCTCCAAA
TGAAATGAACTTCCTTATATAGAGGAAGGGTCTTGCGAAGGATAGTGGGATTGTGCGTCATCCCTTACGT
CAGTGGAGATATCACATCAATCCACTTGC
